>Addgene plasmid #170919 | pUC19_HR-BirA-FLAG_Ago1 | addgene full sequence | sequence record 337721 | Addgene NGS Result
TCGCGCGTTTCGGTGATGACGGTGAAAACCTCTGACACATGCAGCTCCCGGAGACGGTCACAGCTTGTCT
GTAAGCGGATGCCGGGAGCAGACAAGCCCGTCAGGGCGCGTCAGCGGGTGTTGGCGGGTGTCGGGGCTGG
CTTAACTATGCGGCATCAGAGCAGATTGTACTGAGAGTGCACCATATGCGGTGTGAAATACCGCACAGAT
GCGTAAGGAGAAAATACCGCATCAGGCGCCATTCGCCATTCAGGCTGCGCAACTGTTGGGAAGGGCGATC
GGTGCGGGCCTCTTCGCTATTACGCCAGCTGGCGAAAGGGGGATGTGCTGCAAGGCGATTAAGTTGGGTA
ACGCCAGGGTTTTCCCAGTCACGACGTTGTAAAACGACGGCCAGTGAATTCGAGCTCGGTACCCGGGGAT
CCGCGCCACCACTCAAGTCCCCAATCTAAGGGGGGAAATCCCTGGTCTAAATCCCCACCCACCGCCCCCT
GACCCTCACCCCCGCTTCAGGCCCAGCTGGGCGGAGCTCAGAGGCCAGCCCCGGCGCCTACTCCCCAGAG
ACATTAGCTTAGCCCAGCCCAGCACGGCCGAGCCCCCGCCCCCCGACAGGCGGTAGTTCCAGGCCCATCT
GTGTCGCCCCCCTCCTCTCCAGGACACCTGGAGCCCGCCCCCCTGCCACCTGCCGGGCCTCCCCATAGGC
CTCCCCAGACCTCACGGAAGGACACCGTGCATTCAGGCCCTTCTCCCAGGTTACTTCTCACCCTCGGGAC
AGTATACTGCTTCCTAGGACAAACAGCCCGGGTCTCAGATCTTCACATGGTTCTCAGCCGGAACTGCATA
CAACCCCCTTCAAAATGGGCCCCCCATCCCCTGAGAGCCCCTCTCCTCACTCTGCAACCATGCTCTATGC
CGCGAGAGCCTATAGGGCTTTGGAATACACACTGCTCCCAGTCCCCGAGGGCCCTTACCTGCTCCCGAGG
GTCCCGCTTCCTTCTCGGCGCTCCGCAGGCTGATCTCGCCGCCCATCCAGGGCTTGATGATGCCGTCCTG
CTCCAGCAGCAGGGCGCCCTGCTTGTCGATGCCCCGGCTGATGCCGAAGATCTCCTTGTCGCCGATGATC
AGCTTCACGGGCCGGTTGATGAAGTTGTCCAGCTTCTCCCACCGGCTCAGGTAGGGGGCCAGGCCCTCCT
GCTCGAACAGCTCCAGGGCGGCCCGCAGCTCCCGGATCAGCATGGCGGCCAGGGTGTTCCGGTCCAGGTT
GATGCCGGCCTCCTGCAGGGTGATCCAGCCCTGGTTCACCACGCTCTCCTCCACCCGCCGCATGGCCATG
TTGATGCCGGCGCCGATCACGATCTGGGCGGCGTCGCCGGTCTTGCCGGTCAGCTCCACCAGGATGCCGG
CCAGCTTCCGGTCCTGCAGGTACAGGTCGTTGGGCCACTTCACCCGCACCTTGTCGGCGCCCAGCTTCCG
CAGCACCTCGGCCATCACGATGCCGATCACCAGGCTCAGGCCGATGGCGGCGGCGGGGCCCTGCTCCAGC
CGCCAGAACATGCTCAGGTACAGGTTGGCGCCGAAGGGGCTGAACCACTTCCGGCCCCGGCCGCCCCGGC
CGGCCTGCTGGTACTCGGCGATGCAGGCGTCGCCGCTCTTCAGCTCGCCGATCCGGTCCAGCAGGTACTG
GTTGGTGCTGTCGATCACGGGCAGCACGGCCACGCTGCCGCCGTCCAGCTGGCCCAGGATCTGCTTGGCG
TTCAGCAGCTGGATGGGCTCGGGCAGGCTGTAGCCCTTGCCGGGCACGGTGAACACGTCCACGCCCCAGT
CCCGCAGGGTCTGGATGTGCTTGTTGATGGCGGCCCGGCTCATGCCCAGGGTCTCGCCCAGCTGCTCGCC
GCTGTGGAACTCGCCGTTGGCCAGCAGGGCGATCAGCTTCAGGGGCACGGTGTTGTCCTTCATGGTGGCG
CTAGCTGGATCCTTAATTAATGGCGCACCGTTTAAACTGGCGGCTTTATCGTCATCGTCTTTGTAGTCCA
TCCCATATACCCGTGCGGAGGACAGGCGGCCGGGAGACTGAGGAGTCCAGCGTGAGGGGCCTAGGTACCT
CGCACTTGCACTGCTCGGGCTCCCGGGCCGGGCTCGGCTCCCCCCCGAAGCCCGGCCGCTCGCGCTGTCG
CCCCCGCAGCCTCCGTTGCCGCCGCCGCGGAGCCTGCAGCAGCTCCCCCTGCTAGCGCCCGAGTAGCTGC
CAGTGCGCAGGCGCGACCGATGGGCCCATGGGGCGGACGGGAACGAGTCAAGCGGGGCGCTCGACGGCAA
CAAAGGCCAATGGAGAGGGGCGGGGGCGCGGGGACCGTGCAGCGGCCTCTGGCGGCCACTCGTAGCCGTG
CAGCCTGGCGGGAGGGCTCCAGTGGCGGAGCCGCGCAGTGGCGTAAGAGGGGAGGGGCTGGGCGACACCC
CTTCCCCGGCTGCAGCCTGGGGCCCTGTCTTTTCCCTAAACAGATCTCTGGAAACCTATCCACAGCCCCG
CTATCAACACAGAGCCTGATCCTCTAGAGTCGACCTGCAGGCATGCAAGCTTGGCGTAATCATGGTCATA
GCTGTTTCCTGTGTGAAATTGTTATCCGCTCACAATTCCACACAACATACGAGCCGGAAGCATAAAGTGT
AAAGCCTGGGGTGCCTAATGAGTGAGCTAACTCACATTAATTGCGTTGCGCTCACTGCCCGCTTTCCAGT
CGGGAAACCTGTCGTGCCAGCTGCATTAATGAATCGGCCAACGCGCGGGGAGAGGCGGTTTGCGTATTGG
GCGCTCTTCCGCTTCCTCGCTCACTGACTCGCTGCGCTCGGTCGTTCGGCTGCGGCGAGCGGTATCAGCT
CACTCAAAGGCGGTAATACGGTTATCCACAGAATCAGGGGATAACGCAGGAAAGAACATGTGAGCAAAAG
GCCAGCAAAAGGCCAGGAACCGTAAAAAGGCCGCGTTGCTGGCGTTTTTCCATAGGCTCCGCCCCCCTGA
CGAGCATCACAAAAATCGACGCTCAAGTCAGAGGTGGCGAAACCCGACAGGACTATAAAGATACCAGGCG
TTTCCCCCTGGAAGCTCCCTCGTGCGCTCTCCTGTTCCGACCCTGCCGCTTACCGGATACCTGTCCGCCT
TTCTCCCTTCGGGAAGCGTGGCGCTTTCTCATAGCTCACGCTGTAGGTATCTCAGTTCGGTGTAGGTCGT
TCGCTCCAAGCTGGGCTGTGTGCACGAACCCCCCGTTCAGCCCGACCGCTGCGCCTTATCCGGTAACTAT
CGTCTTGAGTCCAACCCGGTAAGACACGACTTATCGCCACTGGCAGCAGCCACTGGTAACAGGATTAGCA
GAGCGAGGTATGTAGGCGGTGCTACAGAGTTCTTGAAGTGGTGGCCTAACTACGGCTACACTAGAAGAAC
AGTATTTGGTATCTGCGCTCTGCTGAAGCCAGTTACCTTCGGAAAAAGAGTTGGTAGCTCTTGATCCGGC
AAACAAACCACCGCTGGTAGCGGTGGTTTTTTTGTTTGCAAGCAGCAGATTACGCGCAGAAAAAAAGGAT
CTCAAGAAGATCCTTTGATCTTTTCTACGGGGTCTGACGCTCAGTGGAACGAAAACTCACGTTAAGGGAT
TTTGGTCATGAGATTATCAAAAAGGATCTTCACCTAGATCCTTTTAAATTAAAAATGAAGTTTTAAATCA
ATCTAAAGTATATATGAGTAAACTTGGTCTGACAGTTACCAATGCTTAATCAGTGAGGCACCTATCTCAG
CGATCTGTCTATTTCGTTCATCCATAGTTGCCTGACTCCCCGTCGTGTAGATAACTACGATACGGGAGGG
CTTACCATCTGGCCCCAGTGCTGCAATGATACCGCGAGACCCACGCTCACCGGCTCCAGATTTATCAGCA
ATAAACCAGCCAGCCGGAAGGGCCGAGCGCAGAAGTGGTCCTGCAACTTTATCCGCCTCCATCCAGTCTA
TTAATTGTTGCCGGGAAGCTAGAGTAAGTAGTTCGCCAGTTAATAGTTTGCGCAACGTTGTTGCCATTGC
TACAGGCATCGTGGTGTCACGCTCGTCGTTTGGTATGGCTTCATTCAGCTCCGGTTCCCAACGATCAAGG
CGAGTTACATGATCCCCCATGTTGTGCAAAAAAGCGGTTAGCTCCTTCGGTCCTCCGATCGTTGTCAGAA
GTAAGTTGGCCGCAGTGTTATCACTCATGGTTATGGCAGCACTGCATAATTCTCTTACTGTCATGCCATC
CGTAAGATGCTTTTCTGTGACTGGTGAGTACTCAACCAAGTCATTCTGAGAATAGTGTATGCGGCGACCG
AGTTGCTCTTGCCCGGCGTCAATACGGGATAATACCGCGCCACATAGCAGAACTTTAAAAGTGCTCATCA
TTGGAAAACGTTCTTCGGGGCGAAAACTCTCAAGGATCTTACCGCTGTTGAGATCCAGTTCGATGTAACC
CACTCGTGCACCCAACTGATCTTCAGCATCTTTTACTTTCACCAGCGTTTCTGGGTGAGCAAAAACAGGA
AGGCAAAATGCCGCAAAAAAGGGAATAAGGGCGACACGGAAATGTTGAATACTCATACTCTTCCTTTTTC
AATATTATTGAAGCATTTATCAGGGTTATTGTCTCATGAGCGGATACATATTTGAATGTATTTAGAAAAA
TAAACAAATAGGGGTTCCGCGCACATTTCCCCGAAAAGTGCCACCTGACGTCTAAGAAACCATTATTATC
ATGACATTAACCTATAAAAATAGGCGTATCACGAGGCCCTTTCGTC
Features (pLannotate 1.2.2; 14 found; start..end, strand, type, name):
    137..236     +  misc_feature   bom (fragment): basis of mobility region from pBR322
    242..399     -  CDS            lacZα (fragment): LacZα fragment of β-galactosidase; lacZ fragment
    396..422     +  misc_feature   MCS (fragment): pUC18/19 multiple cloning site
    991..1953    -  CDS            birA: BIRA_ECOLI - Also known as bioR, dhbB. Experimental evidence at protein level: Swiss-Prot protein existence level 1. Acts both as a biotin--[acetyl-CoA-carboxylase] ligase and a biotin-operon repressor. In the presence of ATP, BirA activates biotin to form the BirA-biotinyl-5'-adenylate (BirA-bio-5'-AMP or holoBirA) complex. HoloBirA can either transfer the biotinyl moiety to the biotin carboxyl carrier protein (BCCP) subunit of acetyl-CoA carboxylase, or bind to the biotin operator site and inhibit transcription of the operon. From Escherichia coli (strain K12).
   2005..2029    -  CDS            3xFLAG (fragment): three tandem FLAG® epitope tags
   2538..2572    +  misc_feature   MCS (fragment): pUC18/19 multiple cloning site
   2609..2625    -  protein_bind   lac operator: The lac repressor binds to the lac operator to inhibit transcription in E. coli. This inhibition can be relieved by adding lactose or isopropyl-β-D-thiogalactopyranoside (IPTG). lac repressor encoded by lacI
   2633..2663    -  promoter       lac promoter: promoter for the E. coli lac operon
   2678..2699    -  protein_bind   CAP binding site: CAP binding activates transcription in the presence of cAMP. E. coli catabolite activator protein
   2712..2804    -  CDS            lacI (fragment): lac repressor; lacI; The lac repressor binds to the lac operator to inhibit transcription in E. coli. This inhibition can be relieved by adding lactose or isopropyl-β-D-thiogalactopyranoside (IPTG).
   2987..3575    -  rep_origin     ori: high-copy-number ColE1/pMB1/pBR322/pUC origin of replication
   3746..4606    -  CDS            AmpR: β-lactamase; bla; confers resistance to ampicillin, carbenicillin, and related antibiotics
   4607..4711    -  promoter       AmpR promoter: bla
   4806..35      +  CDS            rop (fragment) (across the origin): Rop protein, which maintains plasmids at low copy number; rop
