[The description below was written by a language model from this plasmid's Addgene catalogue record and pLannotate feature annotations shown in this document.]
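Description:
pUC19_HR-BirA-FLAG_Ago1 is a homology-directed repair donor plasmid built on the pUC19 cloning backbone and designed for endogenous tagging of the mouse Ago1 gene. It is propagated in E. coli as a high-copy plasmid through the ColE1/pUC origin and selected with ampicillin via the β-lactamase (AmpR) gene and its native promoter. The sequenced record is about 4.8 kb, and the annotation shows the usual pUC19 remnants: lacZα and multiple cloning site fragments split by the insert, plus the lac promoter, lac operator and CAP binding site.

The roughly 2.1 kb insert sits between the two MCS fragments. It contains the coding sequence of the E. coli biotin ligase BirA next to a FLAG epitope, which the annotation tool detected as a partial match to 3xFLAG. Both lie on the same strand. The unannotated stretches on either side of this cassette are consistent with the left and right Ago1 homology arms named in the catalogue entry, although the feature table does not label them. The record does not say which terminus of Ago1 is tagged or whether the BirA carries any mutation.

The catalogue lists the vector as a mammalian expression type with a lac promoter, but that promoter is simply the backbone element. No mammalian promoter is annotated. Expression of the tagged protein is therefore expected to come from the endogenous Ago1 locus once the cassette has integrated by homologous recombination, typically after a targeted nuclease cut. The associated work concerns AGO1 function in mouse embryonic stem cells, where such a knock-in would allow FLAG-based detection or purification and biotin-ligase-based applications.
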