Addgene plasmid #170919: pUC19_HR-BirA-FLAG_Ago1
Purpose: Encodes BirA-FLAG with left and right homology arms for endogenous tagging of Ago1
Depositing lab: Constance Ciaudo. Depositing organization: ETH Zurich (Swiss Federal Institute of Technology). Publication: AGO1 regulates pericentromeric regions in mouse embryonic stem cells. Muller M, Fah T, Schaefer M, Hermes V, Luitz J, Stalder P, Arora R, Ngondo RP, Ciaudo C. Life Sci Alliance. 2022 Mar 2;5(6). pii: 5/6/e202101277. doi: 10.26508/lsa.202101277. Print 2022 Jun. PubMed 35236760.
Backbone
  Vector backbone: pUC19
  Backbone manufacturer: Joachim Messing Lab (Addgene #50005)
  Backbone size w/o insert (bp): 2254
  Vector type: Mammalian Expression
Growth in bacteria
  Bacterial resistance: Ampicillin, 100 μg/mL
  Growth temperature: 37°C
  Growth strain: DH5alpha
  Copy number: High Copy
Gene/Insert
  Gene/Insert name: BirA-FLAG
  Species: M. musculus (mouse), Synthetic
  Insert size (bp): 2146
  Promoter: lac
  Cloning method: Ligation Independent Cloning
  Sequencing primers: 5′ M13_Fw: TGTAAAACGACGGCCAG; 3′ M13_Rv: CAGGAAACAGCTATGAC
Terms and licenses: Academic/Nonprofit Terms; Industry Terms: Not Available to Industry
How to cite: pUC19_HR-BirA-FLAG_Ago1 was a gift from Constance Ciaudo (Addgene plasmid # 170919 ; http://n2t.net/addgene:170919 ; RRID:Addgene_170919)
